>Addgene plasmid #84799 | pET - FnR062.Y78S | depositor partial sequence | sequence record 162574 | insert sequence
ATGGCTAGCTCCTCCGACTCTCCGCGTAACCTGGAGGTTACCAACGCAACTCCGAACTCTCTGACTATTT
CTTGGGACGATCCTTATCACGCTATCTATTACCGTATCACCTACGGCGAAACTGGTGGTAACTCCCCGAG
CCAGGAATTCACTGTTCCGAGATCTTATTCTAATGCGACCATCAGCGGTCTGAAACCGGGCCAGGATTAT
ACCATTACCGTGTACGCTGTAACCGGTTCGAACGACGATTCAAACCCAATCAGCATCAATTATCGCACCG
AAATCGACAAACCGTCTCAGGGATCCCACCATCACCATCATCACTGA
