>Addgene plasmid #84799 | pET - FnR062.Y78S | addgene partial sequence | sequence record 163700 | T7 5'-TAATACGACTCACTATAGGG-3'
TTTTGTTTAACTTTAAGAAGGAGATATACATATGGCTAGCTCCTCCGACTCTCCGCGTAACCTGGAGGTT
ACCAACGCAACTCCGAACTCTCTGACTATTTCTTGGGACGATCCTTATCACGCTATCTATTACCGTATCA
CCTACGGCGAAACTGGTGGTAACTCCCCGAGCCAGGAATTCACTGTTCCGAGATCTTATTCTAATGCGAC
CATCAGCGGTCTGAAACCGGGCCAGGATTATACCATTACCGTGTACGCTGTAACCGGTTCGAACGACGAT
TCAAACCCAATCAGCATCAATTATCGCACCGAAATCGACAAACCGTCTCAGGGATCCCACCATCACCATC
ATCACTGATTAACTAAACGAGATCCGGCTGCTAACAAAGCCCGAAAGGAAGCTGAGTTGGCTGCTGCCAC
CGCTGAGCAATAACTAGCATAACCCCTTGGGGCCTCTAAACGGGTCTTGAGGGGTTTTTTGCTGAAAGGA
GGAACTATATCCGGATTGGCGAATGGG
[124 nt withheld, positions 518-641]
C
[91 nt withheld, positions 643-733]
A
[49 nt withheld, positions 735-783]
CCTTTGACGTTGGAGTCCACGTTCTTT
[37 nt withheld, positions 811-847]
ACCCTATCTCGGTCTATTCTTTTGATTTATAAGGGATTTTGCCGATTTCGGCCTATTGGTTAAAAAATGA
GCTGATTTAACAAAAATTTAACGCGAATTTTAACAAAATATTAACGCTTACAATTTAGGTGGCACTTTTC
GGGGAAATGTGCGCGGAACCCCTATTTGTTTATTTTTCTAAATACATTCAAATATGTATC
