>Addgene plasmid #84799 | pET - FnR062.Y78S | addgene partial sequence | sequence record 163702 | T7term 5'-GCTAGTTATTGCTCAGCGG-3'
TTTGTTAGCAGCCGGATCTCGTTTAGTTAATCAGTGATGATGGTGATGGTGGGATCCCTGAGACGGTTTG
TCGATTTCGGTGCGATAATTGATGCTGATTGGGTTTGAATCGTCGTTCGAACCGGTTACAGCGTACACGG
TAATGGTATAATCCTGGCCCGGTTTCAGACCGCTGATGGTCGCATTAGAATAAGATCTCGGAACAGTGAA
TTCCTGGCTCGGGGAGTTACCACCAGTTTCGCCGTAGGTGATACGGTAATAGATAGCGTGATAAGGATCG
TCCCAAGAAATAGTCAGAGAGTTCGGAGTTGCGTTGGTAACCTCCAGGTTACGCGGAGAGTCGGAGGAGC
TAGCCATATGTATATCTCCTTCTTAAAGTTAAACAAAATTATTTCTAGAGGGGAATTGTTATCCGCTCAC
AATTCCCCTATAGTGAGTCGTATTAATTTCGCGGGATCGAGATCTCGATCCTCTACGCCGGACGCATCGT
GGCCGGCATCACCGGCGCCACAGGTGCGGTTGCTGGCGCCTATATCGCCGACATCACCGATGGGGAAGAT
CGGGCTCGCCACTTCGGGCTCATGAGCGCTTGTTTCGGCGTGGGTATGGTGGCAGGCCCCGTGGCCGGGG
GACTGTTGGGCGCCATCTCCTTGCATGCACCATTCCTTGCGGCGGCGGTGCTCAACGGCCTCAACCTACT
ACTGGGCTGCTTCCTAATGCAGGAGTCGCATAAGGGAGAGCGTCGAGATCCCGGACACCATCGAATGGCG
CAAAACCTTTCGCGGTATGGCATGATAGCGCCCGGAAGAGAGTCAATTCAGGGTGGTGAATGTGAAACCA
GTAACGTTATACGATGTCGCAGAGTATGCCGGTGTCTCTTATCAGACCGTTTCCCGCGTGGTGAACCAGG
CCAGCCACGTTTCTGCGAAAACGCGG
