[The description below was written by a language model from this plasmid's Addgene catalogue record.]
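Description:
pET - FnR062.Y78S is a bacterial expression plasmid built on a pET backbone and made to produce the FnR.0.6.2-Y78S protein in E. coli. It is selected with kanamycin and is recorded as high copy. The listed propagation strain is T7 Express, which fits the usual pET design, where the insert is transcribed by T7 RNA polymerase supplied by the host. However, the record does not explicitly name the promoter, the origin of replication or the particular pET variant, and no feature table is available to confirm these elements. The insert was introduced by restriction enzyme cloning, but the 5′ and 3′ sites used are not recorded.

The insert is annotated as human in origin and carries a single amino acid substitution, Y78S, relative to the parental FnR.0.6.2 sequence. A 6xHis tag is fused to the C terminus of the protein, which typically allows purification by immobilized metal affinity chromatography and detection with anti-His reagents. The record does not describe what FnR.0.6.2 is or what it binds, nor the functional effect of the Y78S change. The associated publication concerns a protein–protein binding experiment designed to teach intermolecular interactions in high school or undergraduate classrooms. This suggests the plasmid supplies a point-mutant protein for comparison in such binding experiments, for instance to show how changing a single residue affects an interaction. Distribution is limited to academic and nonprofit users.
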