Addgene plasmid #84799: pET - FnR062.Y78S
Purpose: bacterial expression of FnR.0.6.2-Y78S protein
Depositing lab: Benjamin Hackel. Depositing organization: University of Minnesota. Publication: Development and Implementation of a Protein–Protein Binding Experiment To Teach Intermolecular Interactions in High School or Undergraduate Classrooms. Johnson SM, Javner C, Hackel BJ. J. Chem. Educ. 2017, 94, 3, 367–374 10.1021/acs.jchemed.6b00323.
Backbone
  Vector backbone: pET
  Vector type: Bacterial Expression
Growth in bacteria
  Bacterial resistance: Kanamycin, 50 μg/mL
  Growth temperature: 37°C
  Growth strain: T7 express
  Copy number: High Copy
Gene/Insert
  Gene/Insert name: FnR.0.6.2-Y78S
  Species: H. sapiens (human)
  Mutation: Y78S
  Tag / fusion protein: 6xHis (C terminal on insert)
  Cloning method: Restriction Enzyme; 5′ cloning site unknown (unknown if destroyed); 3′ cloning site unknown (unknown if destroyed)
Terms and licenses: Academic/Nonprofit Terms; Industry Terms: Not Available to Industry
How to cite: pET - FnR062.Y78S was a gift from Benjamin Hackel (Addgene plasmid # 84799 ; http://n2t.net/addgene:84799 ; RRID:Addgene_84799)
